>Addgene plasmid #204474 | pLenti HsATP10B - EmGFP | addgene full sequence | sequence record 404967 | Addgene NGS Result
ACACAAGAGGAAACTGAGAGGGAAAGATGTTGAAGTAATTTTCCCACAATTACAGCATCCGTTAGTTACG
ACTCTATGATCTTCTGACACAAATTCCATTTACTCCTCACCCTATGACTCAGTCGAATATATCAAAGTTA
TGGACATTATGCTAAGTAACAAATTACCCTTTTATATAGTAAATACTGAGTAGATTGAGAGAAGAAATTG
TTTGCAAACCTGAATAGCTTCAAGAAGAAGAGAAGTGAGGATAAGAATAACAGTTGTCATTTAACAAGTT
TTAACAAGTAACTTGGTTAGAAAGGGATTCAAATGCATAAAGCAAGGGATAAATTTTTCTGGCAACAAGA
CTATACAATATAACCTTAAATATGACTTCAAATAATTGTTGGAACTTGATAAAACTAATTAAATATTATT
GAAGATTATCAATATTATAAATGTAATTTACTTTTAAAAAGGGAACATAGAAATGTGTATCATTAGAGTA
GAAAACAATCCTTATTATCACAATTTGTCAAAACAAGTTTGTTATTAACACAAGTAGAATACTGCATTCA
ATTAAGTTGACTGCAGATTTTGTGTTTTGTTAAAATTAGAAAGAGATAACAACAATTTGAATTATTGAAA
GTAACATGTAAATAGTTCTACATACGTTCTTTTGACATCTTGTTCAATCATTGATCGAAGTTCTTTATCT
TGGAAGAATTTGTTCCAAAGACTCTGAAATAAGGAAAACAATCTATTATATAGTCTCACACCTTTGTTTT
ACTTTTAGTGATTTCAATTTAATAATGTAAATGGTTAAAATTTATTCTTCTCTGAGATCATTTCACATTG
CAGATAGAAAACCTGAGACTGGGGTAATTTTTATTAAAATCTAATTTAATCTCAGAAACACATCTTTATT
CTAACATCAATTTTTCCAGTTTGATATTATCATATAAAGTCAGCCTTCCTCATCTGCAGGTTCCACAACA
AAAATCCAACCAACTGTGGATCAAAAATATTGGGAAAAAATTAAAAATAGCAATACAACAATAAAAAAAT
ACAAATCAGAAAAACAGCACAGTATAACAACTTTATTTAGCATTTACAATCTATTAGGTATTATAAGTAA
TCTAGCCAGATCCTCTACGCCGGACGCATCGTGGCCGGCATCACCGGCGCCACAGGTGCGGTTGCTGGCG
CCTATATCGCCGACATCACCGATGGGGAAGATCGGGCTCGCCACTTCGGGCTCATGAGCGCTTGTTTCGG
CGTGGGTATGGTGGCAGGCCCCGTGGCCGGGGGACTGTTGGGCGCCATCTCCTTGCATGCACCATTCCTT
GCGGCGGCGGTGCTCAACGGCCTCAACCTACTACTGGGCTGCTTCCTAATGCAGGAGTCGCATAAGGGAG
AGCGTCGAATGGTGCACTCTCAGTACAATCTGCTCTGATGCCGCATAGTTAAGCCAGCCCCGACACCCGC
CAACACCCGCTGACGCGCCCTGACGGGCTTGTCTGCTCCCGGCATCCGCTTACAGACAAGCTGTGACCGT
CTCCGGGAGCTGCATGTGTCAGAGGTTTTCACCGTCATCACCGAAACGCGCGAGACGAAAGGGCCTCGTG
ATACGCCTATTTTTATAGGTTAATGTCATGATAATAATGGTTTCTTAGACGTCAGGTGGCACTTTTCGGG
GAAATGTGCGCGGAACCCCTATTTGTTTATTTTTCTAAATACATTCAAATATGTATCCGCTCATGAGACA
ATAACCCTGATAAATGCTTCAATAATATTGAAAAAGGAAGAGTATGAGTATTCAACATTTCCGTGTCGCC
CTTATTCCCTTTTTTGCGGCATTTTGCCTTCCTGTTTTTGCTCACCCAGAAACGCTGGTGAAAGTAAAAG
ATGCTGAAGATCAGTTGGGTGCACGAGTGGGTTACATCGAACTGGATCTCAACAGCGGTAAGATCCTTGA
GAGTTTTCGCCCCGAAGAACGTTTTCCAATGATGAGCACTTTTAAAGTTCTGCTATGTGGCGCGGTATTA
TCCCGTATTGACGCCGGGCAAGAGCAACTCGGTCGCCGCATACACTATTCTCAGAATGACTTGGTTGAGT
ACTCACCAGTCACAGAAAAGCATCTTACGGATGGCATGACAGTAAGAGAATTATGCAGTGCTGCCATAAC
CATGAGTGATAACACTGCGGCCAACTTACTTCTGACAACGATCGGAGGACCGAAGGAGCTAACCGCTTTT
TTGCACAACATGGGGGATCATGTAACTCGCCTTGATCGTTGGGAACCGGAGCTGAATGAAGCCATACCAA
ACGACGAGCGTGACACCACGATGCCTGTAGCAATGGCAACAACGTTGCGCAAACTATTAACTGGCGAACT
ACTTACTCTAGCTTCCCGGCAACAATTAATAGACTGGATGGAGGCGGATAAAGTTGCAGGACCACTTCTG
CGCTCGGCCCTTCCGGCTGGCTGGTTTATTGCTGATAAATCTGGAGCCGGTGAGCGTGGGTCTCGCGGTA
TCATTGCAGCACTGGGGCCAGATGGTAAGCCCTCCCGTATCGTAGTTATCTACACGACGGGGAGTCAGGC
AACTATGGATGAACGAAATAGACAGATCGCTGAGATAGGTGCCTCACTGATTAAGCATTGGTAACTGTCA
GACCAAGTTTACTCATATATACTTTAGATTGATTTAAAACTTCATTTTTAATTTAAAAGGATCTAGGTGA
AGATCCTTTTTGATAATCTCATGACCAAAATCCCTTAACGTGAGTTTTCGTTCCACTGAGCGTCAGACCC
CGTAGAAAAGATCAAAGGATCTTCTTGAGATCCTTTTTTTCTGCGCGTAATCTGCTGCTTGCAAACAAAA
AAACCACCGCTACCAGCGGTGGTTTGTTTGCCGGATCAAGAGCTACCAACTCTTTTTCCGAAGGTAACTG
GCTTCAGCAGAGCGCAGATACCAAATACTGTTCTTCTAGTGTAGCCGTAGTTAGGCCACCACTTCAAGAA
CTCTGTAGCACCGCCTACATACCTCGCTCTGCTAATCCTGTTACCAGTGGCTGCTGCCAGTGGCGATAAG
TCGTGTCTTACCGGGTTGGACTCAAGACGATAGTTACCGGATAAGGCGCAGCGGTCGGGCTGAACGGGGG
GTTCGTGCACACAGCCCAGCTTGGAGCGAACGACCTACACCGAACTGAGATACCTACAGCGTGAGCTATG
AGAAAGCGCCACGCTTCCCGAAGGGAGAAAGGCGGACAGGTATCCGGTAAGCGGCAGGGTCGGAACAGGA
GAGCGCACGAGGGAGCTTCCAGGGGGAAACGCCTGGTATCTTTATAGTCCTGTCGGGTTTCGCCACCTCT
GACTTGAGCGTCGATTTTTGTGATGCTCGTCAGGGGGGCGGAGCCTATGGAAAAACGCCAGCAACGCGGC
CTTTTTACGGTTCCTGGCCTTTTGCTGGCCTTTTGCTCACATGTTCTTTCCTGCGTTATCCCCTGATTCT
GTGGATAACCGTATTACCGCCTTTGAGTGAGCTGATACCGCTCGCCGCAGCCGAACGACCGAGCGCAGCG
AGTCAGTGAGCGAGGAAGCGGAAGAGCGCCCAATACGCAAACCGCCTCTCCCCGCGCGTTGGCCGATTCA
TTAATGCAGCTGTGGAATGTGTGTCAGTTAGGGTGTGGAAAGTCCCCAGGCTCCCCAGCAGGCAGAAGTA
TGCAAAGCATGCATCTCAATTAGTCAGCAACCAGGTGTGGAAAGTCCCCAGGCTCCCCAGCAGGCAGAAG
TATGCAAAGCATGCATCTCAATTAGTCAGCAACCATAGTCCCGCCCCTAACTCCGCCCATCCCGCCCCTA
ACTCCGCCCAGTTCCGCCCATTCTCCGCCCCATGGCTGACTAATTTTTTTTATTTATGCAGAGGCCGAGG
CCGCCTCGGCCTCTGAGCTATTCCAGAAGTAGTGAGGAGGCTTTTTTGGAGGCCTAGGCTTTTGCAAAAA
GCTTGGACACAAGACAGGCTTGCGAGATATGTTTGAGAATACCACTTTATCCCGCGTCAGGGAGAGGCAG
TGCGTAAAAAGACGCGGACTCATGTGAAATACTGGTTTTTAGTGCGCCAGATCTCTATAATCTCGCGCAA
CCTATTTTCCCCTCGAACACTTTTTAAGCCGTAGATAAACAGGCTGGGACACTTCACATGAGCGAAAAAT
ACATCGTCACCTGGGACATGTTGCAGATCCATGCACGTAAACTCGCAAGCCGACTGATGCCTTCTGAACA
ATGGAAAGGCATTATTGCCGTAAGCCGTGGCGGTCTGTACCGGGTGCGTTACTGGCGCGTGAACTGGGTA
TTCGTCATGTCGATACCGTTTGTATTTCCAGCTACGATCACGACAACCAGCGCGAGCTTAAAGTGCTGAA
ACGCGCAGAAGGCGATGGCGAAGGCTTCATCGTTATTGATGACCTGGTGGATACCGGTGGTACTGCGGTT
GCGATTCGTGAAATGTATCCAAAAGCGCACTTTGTCACCATCTTCGCAAAACCGGCTGGTCGTCCGCTGG
TTGATGACTATGTTGTTGATATCCCGCAAGATACCTGGATTGAACAGCCGTGGGATATGGGCGTCGTATT
CGTCCCGCCAATCTCCGGTCGCTAATCTTTTCAACGCCTGGCACTGCCGGGCGTTGTTCTTTTTAACTTC
AGGCGGGTTACAATAGTTTCCAGTAAGTATTCTGGAGGCTGCATCCATGACACAGGCAAACCTGAGCGAA
ACCCTGTTCAAACCCCGCTTTAAACATCCTGAAACCTCGACGCTAGTCCGCCGCTTTAATCACGGCGCAC
AACCGCCTGTGCAGTCGGCCCTTGATGGTAAAACCATCCCTCACTGGTATCGCATGATTAACCGTCTGAT
GTGGATCTGGCGCGGCATTGACCCACGCGAAATCCTCGACGTCCAGGCACGTATTGTGATGAGCGATGCC
GAACGTACCGACGATGATTTATACGATACGGTGATTGGCTACCGTGGCGGCAACTGGATTTATGAGTGGG
CCCCGGATCTTTGTGAAGGAACCTTACTTCTGTGGTGTGACATAATTGGACAAACTACCTACAGAGATTT
AAAGCTCTAAGGTAAATATAAAATTTTTAAGTGTATAATGTGTTAAACTACTGATTCTAATTGTTTGTGT
ATTTTAGATTCCAACCTATGGAACTGATGAATGGGAGCAGTGGTGGAATGCCTTTAATGAGGAAAACCTG
TTTTGCTCAGAAGAAATGCCATCTAGTGATGATGAGGCTACTGCTGACTCTCAACATTCTACTCCTCCAA
AAAAGAAGAGAAAGGTAGAAGACCCCAAGGACTTTCCTTCAGAATTGCTAAGTTTTTTGAGTCATGCTGT
GTTTAGTAATAGAACTCTTGCTTGCTTTGCTATTTACACCACAAAGGAAAAAGCTGCACTGCTATACAAG
AAAATTATGGAAAAATATTCTGTAACCTTTATAAGTAGGCATAACAGTTATAATCATAACATACTGTTTT
TTCTTACTCCACACAGGCATAGAGTGTCTGCTATTAATAACTATGCTCAAAAATTGTGTACCTTTAGCTT
TTTAATTTGTAAAGGGGTTAATAAGGAATATTTGATGTATAGTGCCTTGACTAGAGATCATAATCAGCCA
TACCACATTTGTAGAGGTTTTACTTGCTTTAAAAAACCTCCCACACCTCCCCCTGAACCTGAAACATAAA
ATGAATGCAATTGTTGTTGTTAACTTGTTTATTGCAGCTTATAATGGTTACAAATAAAGCAATAGCATCA
CAAATTTCACAAATAAAGCATTTTTTTCACTGCATTCTAGTTGTGGTTTGTCCAAACTCATCAATGTATC
TTATCATGTCTGGATCAACTGGATAACTCAAGCTAACCAAAATCATCCCAAACTTCCCACCCCATACCCT
ATTACCACTGCCAATTACCTGTGGTTTCATTTACTCTAAACCTGTGATTCCTCTGAATTATTTTCATTTT
AAAGAAATTGTATTTGTTAAATATGTACTACAAACTTAGTAGTTGGAAGGGCTAATTCACTCCCAAAGAA
GACAAGATATCCTTGATCTGTGGATCTACCACACACAAGGCTACTTCCCTGATTAGCAGAACTACACACC
AGGGCCAGGGGTCAGATATCCACTGACCTTTGGATGGTGCTACAAGCTAGTACCAGTTGAGCCAGATAAG
GTAGAAGAGGCCAATAAAGGAGAGAACACCAGCTTGTTACACCCTGTGAGCCTGCATGGGATGGATGACC
CGGAGAGAGAAGTGTTAGAGTGGAGGTTTGACAGCCGCCTAGCATTTCATCACGTGGCCCGAGAGCTGCA
TCCGGAGTACTTCAAGAACTGCTGATATCGAGCTTGCTACAAGGGACTTTCCGCTGGGGACTTTCCAGGG
AGGCGTGGCCTGGGCGGGACTGGGGAGTGGCGAGCCCTCAGATCCTGCATATAAGCAGCTGCTTTTTGCC
TGTACTGGGTCTCTCTGGTTAGACCAGATCTGAGCCTGGGAGCTCTCTGGCTAACTAGGGAACCCACTGC
TTAAGCCTCAATAAAGCTTGCCTTGAGTGCTTCAAGTAGTGTGTGCCCGTCTGTTGTGTGACTCTGGTAA
CTAGAGATCCCTCAGACCCTTTTAGTCAGTGTGGAAAATCTCTAGCAGTGGCGCCCGAACAGGGACTTGA
AAGCGAAAGGGAAACCAGAGGAGCTCTCTCGACGCAGGACTCGGCTTGCTGAAGCGCGCACGGCAAGAGG
CGAGGGGCGGCGACTGGTGAGTACGCCAAAAATTTTGACTAGCGGAGGCTAGAAGGAGAGAGATGGGTGC
GAGAGCGTCAGTATTAAGCGGGGGAGAATTAGATCGCGATGGGAAAAAATTCGGTTAAGGCCAGGGGGAA
AGAAAAAATATAAATTAAAACATATAGTATGGGCAAGCAGGGAGCTAGAACGATTCGCAGTTAATCCTGG
CCTGTTAGAAACATCAGAAGGCTGTAGACAAATACTGGGACAGCTACAACCATCCCTTCAGACAGGATCA
GAAGAACTTAGATCATTATATAATACAGTAGCAACCCTCTATTGTGTGCATCAAAGGATAGAGATAAAAG
ACACCAAGGAAGCTTTAGACAAGATAGAGGAAGAGCAAAACAAAAGTAAGACCACCGCACAGCAAGCGGC
CGCTGATCTTCAGACCTGGAGGAGGAGATATGAGGGACAATTGGAGAAGTGAATTATATAAATATAAAGT
AGTAAAAATTGAACCATTAGGAGTAGCACCCACCAAGGCAAAGAGAAGAGTGGTGCAGAGAGAAAAAAGA
GCAGTGGGAATAGGAGCTTTGTTCCTTGGGTTCTTGGGAGCAGCAGGAAGCACTATGGGCGCAGCGTCAA
TGACGCTGACGGTACAGGCCAGACAATTATTGTCTGGTATAGTGCAGCAGCAGAACAATTTGCTGAGGGC
TATTGAGGCGCAACAGCATCTGTTGCAACTCACAGTCTGGGGCATCAAGCAGCTCCAGGCAAGAATCCTG
GCTGTGGAAAGATACCTAAAGGATCAACAGCTCCTGGGGATTTGGGGTTGCTCTGGAAAACTCATTTGCA
CCACTGCTGTGCCTTGGAATGCTAGTTGGAGTAATAAATCTCTGGAACAGATTTGGAATCACACGACCTG
GATGGAGTGGGACAGAGAAATTAACAATTACACAAGCTTAATACACTCCTTAATTGAAGAATCGCAAAAC
CAGCAAGAAAAGAATGAACAAGAATTATTGGAATTAGATAAATGGGCAAGTTTGTGGAATTGGTTTAACA
TAACAAATTGGCTGTGGTATATAAAATTATTCATAATGATAGTAGGAGGCTTGGTAGGTTTAAGAATAGT
TTTTGCTGTACTTTCTATAGTGAATAGAGTTAGGCAGGGATATTCACCATTATCGTTTCAGACCCACCTC
CCAACCCCGAGGGGACCCGACAGGCCCGAAGGAATAGAAGAAGAAGGTGGAGAGAGAGACAGAGACAGAT
CCATTCGATTAGTGAACGGATCTCGACGGTATCGCCGAATTCACAAATGGCAGTATTCATCCACAATTTT
AAAAGAAAAGGGGGGATTGGGGGGTACAGTGCAGGGGAAAGAATAGTAGACATAATAGCAACAGACATAC
AAACTAAAGAATTACAAAAACAAATTACAAAAATTCAAAATTTTCGGGTTTATTACAGGGACAGCAGAGA
TCCACTTTGGGGCGATAAGCTTGGGAGTTCCGCGTTACATAACTTACGGTAAATGGCCCGCCTGGCTGAC
CGCCCAACGACCCCCGCCCATTGACGTCAATAATGACGTATGTTCCCATAGTAACGCCAATAGGGACTTT
CCATTGACGTCAATGGGTGGAGTATTTACGGTAAACTGCCCACTTGGCAGTACATCAAGTGTATCATATG
CCAAGTACGCCCCCTATTGACGTCAATGACGGTAAATGGCCCGCCTGGCATTATGCCCAGTACATGACCT
TATGGGACTTTCCTACTTGGCAGTACATCTACGTATTAGTCATCGCTATTACCATGGTGATGCGGTTTTG
GCAGTACATCAATGGGCGTGGATAGCGGTTTGACTCACGGGGATTTCCAAGTCTCCACCCCATTGACGTC
AATGGGAGTTTGTTTTGGCACCAAAATCAACGGGACTTTCCAAAATGTCGTAACAACTCCGCCCCATTGA
CGCAAATGGGCGGTAGGCGTGTACGGTGGGAGGTCTATATAAGCAGAGCTCGTTTAGTGAACCGTCAGAT
CGCCTGGAGACGCCATCCACGCTGTTTTGACCTCCATAGAAGACACCGACTCTAGAGGATCTGCTAGCGC
CACCATGGCCCTCTCAGTGGACTCATCGTGGCATCGGTGGCAGTGGAGAGTCAGAGATGGCTTCCCCCAT
TGTCCATCGGAAACCACACCGCTGCTCTCTCCAGAGAAAGGGAGACAGAGCTACAACTTGACACAGCAGC
GGGTCGTGTTCCCCAACAACAGCATATTCCATCAAGATTGGGAAGAGGTCTCCAGGAGATACCCTGGCAA
CAGAACCTGCACAACCAAATACACCCTCTTCACCTTCCTGCCCCGGAATCTCTTTGAGCAATTTCATAGA
TGGGCTAACCTCTATTTCCTGTTCCTGGTGATTTTGAACTGGATGCCCTCCATGGAAGTCTTCCACAGAG
AAATCACCATGTTACCATTGGCCATTGTCCTGTTCGTCATCATGATCAAGGATGGCATGGAGGACTTCAA
GAGACACCGCTTTGATAAAGCAATAAACTGCTCCAACATTCGAATTTATGAAAGAAAAGAGCAGACCTAT
GTGCAGAAGTGCTGGAAGGATGTGCGCGTGGGAGACTTCATCCAAATGAAATGCAATGAGATTGTCCCAG
CAGACATACTCCTCCTTTTTTCCTCTGACCCCAATGGGATATGCCATCTGGAAACTGCCAGCTTGGATGG
AGAGACAAACCTCAAGCAAAGATGTGTCGTGAAGGGCTTCTCACAGCAGGAGGTACAGTTCGAACCAGAG
CTTTTCCACAATACCATCGTGTGTGAGAAACCCAACAACCACCTCAACAAATTTAAGGGTTATATGGAGC
ATCCTGACCAGACCAGGACTGGCTTTGGCTGTGAGAGTCTTCTGCTTCGAGGCTGCACCATCAGAAACAC
CGAGATGGCTGTTGGCATTGTCATCTATGCAGGCCATGAGACGAAAGCCATGCTGAACAACAGTGGCCCC
CGGTACAAACGCAGCAAGATTGAGCGGCGCATGAATATAGACATCTTCTTCTGCATTGGGATCCTCATCC
TCATGTGCCTTATTGGAGCTGTAGGTCACAGCATCTGGAATGGGACCTTTGAAGAACACCCTCCCTTCGA
TGTGCCAGATGCCAATGGCAGCTTCCTTCCCAGTGCCCTTGGGGGCTTCTACATGTTCCTCACAATGATC
ATCCTGCTCCAGGTGCTGATCCCCATCTCTTTGTATGTCTCCATTGAGCTGGTGAAGCTCGGGCAAGTGT
TCTTCTTGAGCAATGACCTTGACCTGTATGATGAAGAGACCGATTTATCCATTCAATGTCGAGCCCTCAA
CATCGCAGAGGACTTGGGCCAGATCCAGTACATCTTCTCCGATAAGACGGGGACCCTGACAGAGAACAAG
ATGGTGTTCCGACGTTGCACCATCATGGGCAGCGAGTATTCTCACCAAGAAAATGCTAAGCGACTGGAGA
CCCCAAAGGAGCTGGACTCAGATGGTGAAGAGTGGACCCAATACCAATGCCTGTCCTTCTCGGCTAGATG
GGCCCAGGATCCAGCAACTATGAGAAGCCAAAAAGGTGCTCAGCCTCTGAGGAGGAGCCAGAGTGCCCGG
GTGCCCATCCAGGGCCACTACCGGCAAAGGTCTATGGGGCACCGTGAAAGCTCACAGCCTCCTGTGGCCT
TCAGCAGCTCCATAGAAAAAGATGTAACTCCAGATAAAAACCTACTGACCAAGGTTCGAGATGCTGCCCT
GTGGTTGGAGACCTTGTCAGACAGCAGACCTGCCAAGGCTTCCCTCTCCACCACCTCCTCCATTGCTGAT
TTCTTCCTTGCCTTAACCATCTGCAACTCTGTCATGGTGTCCACAACCACCGAGCCCAGGCAGAGGGTCA
CCATCAAACCCTCAAGCAAGGCTCTGGGGACGTCCCTGGAGAAGATTCAGCAGCTCTTCCAGAAGTTGAA
GCTATTGAGCCTCAGCCAGTCATTCTCATCCACTGCACCCTCTGACACAGACCTCGGGGAGAGCTTAGGG
GCCAACGTGGCCACCACAGACTCGGATGAGAGAGATGATGCATCTGTGTGCAGTGGAGGTGACTCCACTG
ATGACGGTGGCTACAGGAGCAGCATGTGGGACCAGGGCGACATCCTGGAGTCTGGGTCAGGCACTTCCTT
GGAGGAGGCATTGGAGGCCCCAGCCACAGACCTGGCCAGGCCTGAGTTCTGTTACGAGGCTGAGAGCCCT
GATGAGGCCGCCCTGGTGCACGCTGCCCATGCCTACAGCTTCACACTAGTGTCCCGGACACCTGAGCAGG
TGACTGTGCGCCTGCCCCAGGGCACCTGCCTCACCTTCAGCCTCCTCTGCACCCTGGGCTTTGACTCTGT
CAGGAAGAGAATGTCTGTGGTTGTGAGGCACCCACTGACTGGCGAGATTGTTGTCTACACCAAGGGTGCT
GACTCGGTCATCATGGACCTGCTGGAAGACCCAGCCTGCGTACCTGACATTAATATGGAAAAGAAGCTGA
GAAAAATCCGAGCCCGGACCCAAAAGCATCTAGACTTGTATGCAAGAGATGGCCTGCGCACACTATGCAT
TGCCAAGAAGGTTGTAAGCGAAGAGGACTTCCGGAGATGGGCCAGTTTCCGGCGTGAGGCTGAGGCATCC
CTCGACAACCGAGATGAGCTTCTCATGGAAACTGCACAGCATCTGGAGAATCAACTCACCTTACTTGGAG
CCACTGGGATCGAAGACCGGCTGCAGGAAGGAGTTCCAGATACGATTGCCACTCTGCGGGAGGCTGGGAT
CCAGCTCTGGGTCCTGACTGGAGATAAGCAGGAGACAGCGGTCAACATTGCCCATTCCTGCAGACTGTTA
AATCAGACCGACACTGTTTATACCATCAATACAGAGAATCAGGAGACCTGTGAATCCATCCTCAATTGTG
CATTGGAAGAGCTAAAGCAATTTCGTGAACTACAGAAGCCAGACCGCAAGCTCTTTGGATTCCGCTTACC
TTCCAAGACACCATCCATCACCTCAGAAGCTGTGGTTCCAGAAGCTGGATTGGTCATCGATGGGAAGACA
TTGAATGCCATCTTCCAGGGAAAGCTAGAGAAGAAGTTTCTGGAATTGACCCAGTATTGTCGGTCCGTCC
TGTGCTGCCGCTCCACGCCACTCCAGAAGAGTATGATAGTCAAGCTGGTGCGAGACAAGTTGCGCGTCAT
GACCCTTTCCATAGGTGATGGAGCAAATGATGTAAGCATGATTCAAGCTGCTGATATTGGAATTGGAATA
TCTGGACAGGAAGGCATGCAGGCTGTCATGTCCAGCGACTTTGCCATCACCCGCTTTAAGCATCTCAAGA
AGTTGCTGCTCGTGCATGGCCACTGGTGTTACTCGCGCCTGGCCAGGATGGTGGTGTACTACCTCTACAA
GAACGTGTGCTACGTCAACCTGCTCTTCTGGTATCAGTTCTTCTGTGGTTTCTCCAGCTCCACCATGATT
GATTACTGGCAGATGATATTCTTCAATCTCTTCTTTACCTCCTTGCCTCCTCTTGTCTTTGGAGTCCTTG
ACAAAGACATCTCTGCAGAAACACTCCTGGCATTGCCTGAGCTATACAAGAGTGGCCAGAACTCTGAGTG
CTATAACCTGTCGACTTTCTGGATTTCTATGGTGGATGCATTCTACCAGAGCCTCATCTGTTTCTTTATC
CCTTACCTGGCCTATAAGGGCTCTGATATAGATGTCTTTACCTTTGGGACACCAATCAACACCATCTCCC
TCACCACAATCCTTTTGCACCAGGCAATGGAAATGAAGACATGGACCATTTTCCACGGAGTCGTGCTCCT
CGGCAGCTTCCTGATGTACTTTCTGGTATCCCTCCTGTACAATGCCACCTGCGTCATCTGCAACAGCCCC
ACCAATCCCTATTGGGTGATGGAAGGCCAGCTCTCAAACCCCACTTTCTACCTCGTCTGCTTTCTCACAC
CAGTTGTTGCTCTTCTCCCAAGATACTTTTTCCTGTCTCTGCAAGGAACTTGTGGGAAGTCTCTAATCTC
AAAAGCTCAGAAAATTGACAAACTCCCCCCAGACAAAAGAAACCTGGAAATCCAGAGTTGGAGAAGCAGA
CAGAGGCCTGCCCCTGTCCCCGAAGTGGCTCGACCAACTCACCACCCAGTGTCATCTATCACAGGACAGG
ACTTCAGTGCCAGCACCCCAAAGAGCTCTAACCCTCCCAAGAGGAAGCATGTGGAAGAGTCAGTACTCCA
CGAACAGAGATGTGGCACGGAGTGCATGAGGGATGACTCATGCTCAGGGGACTCCTCAGCTCAACTCTCA
TCCGGGGAGCACCTGCTGGGACCTAACAGGATAATGGCCTACTCAAGAGGACAGACTGATATGTGCCGGT
GCTCAAAGAGGAGCAGCCATCGCCGATCCCAGAGTTCACTGACCATATACCTCGAGTGCGGCCGCAACCC
AGCTTTCTTGTACAAAGTGGTTGATGCTGTTAACATGGTGAGCAAGGGCGAGGAGCTGTTCACCGGGGTG
GTGCCCATCCTGGTCGAGCTGGACGGCGACGTAAACGGCCACAAGTTCAGCGTGTCCGGCGAGGGCGAGG
GCGATGCCACCTACGGCAAGCTGACCCTGAAGTTCATCTGCACCACCGGCAAGCTGCCCGTGCCCTGGCC
CACCCTCGTGACCACCTTCACCTACGGCGTGCAGTGCTTCGCCCGCTACCCCGACCACATGAAGCAGCAC
GACTTCTTCAAGTCCGCCATGCCCGAAGGCTACGTCCAGGAGCGCACCATCTTCTTCAAGGACGACGGCA
ACTACAAGACCCGCGCCGAGGTGAAGTTCGAGGGCGACACCCTGGTGAACCGCATCGAGCTGAAGGGCAT
CGACTTCAAGGAGGACGGCAACATCCTGGGGCACAAGCTGGAGTACAACTACAACAGCCACAAGGTCTAT
ATCACCGCCGACAAGCAGAAGAACGGCATCAAGGTGAACTTCAAGACCCGCCACAACATCGAGGACGGCA
GCGTGCAGCTCGCCGACCACTACCAGCAGAACACCCCCATCGGCGACGGCCCCGTGCTGCTGCCCGACAA
CCACTACCTGAGCACCCAGTCCGCCCTGAGCAAAGACCCCAACGAGAAGCGCGATCACATGGTCCTGCTG
GAGTTCGTGACCGCCGCCGGGATCACTCTCGGCATGGACGAGCTGTACAAGTAAACGCGTGCTCTAGCCC
AATTCCGCCCCCTCCCCCCCCCCTAACGTTACTGGCCGAAGCCGCTTGGAATAAGGCCGGTGTGCGTTTG
TCTATATGTTATTTTCCACCATATTGCCGTCTTTTGGCAATGTGAGGGCCCGGAAACCTGGCCCTGTCTT
CTTGACGAGCATTCCTAGGGGTCTTTCCCCTCTCGCCAAAGGAATGCAAGGTCTGTTGAATGTCGTGAAG
GAAGCAGTTCCTCTGGAAGCTTCTTGAAGACAAACAACGTCTGTAGCGACCCTTTGCAGGCAGCGGAACC
CCCCACCTGGCGACAGGTGCCTCTGCGGCCAAAAGCCACGTGTATAAGATACACCTGCAAAGGCGGCACA
ACCCCAGTGCCACGTTGTGAGTTGGATAGTTGTGGAAAGAGTCAAATGGCTCTCCTCAAGCGTATTCAAC
AAGGGGCTGAAGGATGCCCAGAAGGTACCCCATTGTATGGGATCTGATCTGGGGCCTCGGTGCACATGCT
TTACATGTGTTTAGTCGAGGTTAAAAAAACGTCTAGGCCCCCCGAACCACGGGGACGTGGTTTTCCTTTG
AAAAACACGATGATAATATGGGCACCGAGTACAAGCCCACGGTGCGCCTCGCCACCCGCGACGACGTCCC
CCGGGCCGTACGCACCCTCGCCGCCGCGTTCGCCGACTACCCCGCCACGCGCCACACCGTCGACCCGGAC
CGCCACATCGAGCGGGTCACCGAGCTGCAAGAACTCTTCCTCACGCGCGTCGGGCTCGACATCGGCAAGG
TGTGGGTCGCGGACGACGGCGCCGCGGTGGCGGTCTGGACCACGCCGGAGAGCGTCGAAGCGGGGGCGGT
GTTCGCCGAGATCGGCCCGCGCATGGCCGAGTTGAGCGGTTCCCGGCTGGCCGCGCAGCAACAGATGGAA
GGCCTCCTGGCGCCGCACCGGCCCAAGGAGCCCGCGTGGTTCCTGGCCACCGTCGGCGTCTCGCCCGACC
ACCAGGGCAAGGGTCTGGGCAGCGCCGTCGTGCTCCCCGGAGTGGAGGCGGCCGAGCGCGCCGGGGTGCC
CGCCTTCCTGGAGACCTCCGCGCCCCGCAACCTCCCCTTCTACGAGCGGCTCGGCTTCACCGTCACCGCC
GACGTCGAGGTGCCCGAAGGACCGCGCACCTGGTGCATGACCCGCAAGCCCGGTGCCTGAGGCGCGTTGA
ATTCCCGATAATCAACCTCTGGATTACAAAATTTGTGAAAGATTGACTGGTATTCTTAACTATGTTGCTC
CTTTTACGCTATGTGGATACGCTGCTTTAATGCCTTTGTATCATGCTATTGCTTCCCGTATGGCTTTCAT
TTTCTCCTCCTTGTATAAATCCTGGTTGCTGTCTCTTTATGAGGAGTTGTGGCCCGTTGTCAGGCAACGT
GGCGTGGTGTGCACTGTGTTTGCTGACGCAACCCCCACTGGTTGGGGCATTGCCACCACCTGTCAGCTCC
TTTCCGGGACTTTCGCTTTCCCCCTCCCTATTGCCACGGCGGAACTCATCGCCGCCTGCCTTGCCCGCTG
CTGGACAGGGGCTCGGCTGTTGGGCACTGACAATTCCGTGGTGTTGTCGGGGAAGCTGACGTCCTTTCCA
TGGCTGCTCGCCTGTGTTGCCACCTGGATTCTGCGCGGGACGTCCTTCTGCTACGTCCCTTCGGCCCTCA
ATCCAGCGGACCTTCCTTCCCGCGGCCTGCTGCCGGCTCTGCGGCCTCTTCCGCGTCTTCGCCTTCGCCC
TCAGACGAGTCGGATCTCCCTTTGGGCCGCCTCCCCGCATCGGGAATTCTGTCGACTGGTACCTTTAAGA
CCAATGACTTACAAGGCAGCTGTAGATCTTAGCCACTTTTTAAAAGAAAAGGGGGGACTGGAAGGGCTAA
TTCACTCCCAACGAAGACAAAATCGTCGAGAGATGCTGCATATAAGCAGCTGCTTTTTGCTTGTACTGGG
TCTCTCTGGTTAGACCAGATCTGAGCCTGGGAGCTCTCTGGCTAACTAGGGAACCCACTGCTTAAGCCTC
AATAAAGCTTGCCTTGAGTGCTTCAAGTAGTGTGTGCCCGTCTGTTGTGTGACTCTGGTAACTAGAGATC
CCTCAGACCCTTTTAGTCAGTGTGGAAAATCTCTAGCAGTAGTAGTTCATGTCATCTTATTATTCAGTAT
TTATAACTTGCAAAGAAATGAATATCAGAGAGTGAGAGGCCTTGACATTATAATAGATTTAGCAGGAATT
GAACTAGGAGTGGAGCACACAGGCAAAGCTGCAGAAGTACTTGGAAGAAGCCACCAGAGATACTCACGAT
TCTGCACATACCTGGCTAATCCCAGATCCTAAGGATTACATTAAGTTTACTAACATTTATATAATGATTT
ATAGTTTAAAGTATAAACTTATCTAATTTACTATTCTGACAGATATTAATTAATCCTCAAATATCATAAG
AGATGATTACTATTATCCCCATTTA
Features (pLannotate 1.2.2; 34 found; start..end, strand, type, name):
    625..723     -  CDS            TBC1D5 (fragment): TBCD5_HUMAN - Also known as KIAA0210. Experimental evidence at protein level: Swiss-Prot protein existence level 1. May act as a GTPase-activating protein (GAP) for Rab family protein(s). May act as a GAP for RAB7A. Can displace RAB7A and retromer CSC subcomplex from the endosomal membrane to the cytosol; at least retromer displacement seems to require its catalytic activity (PubMed:19531583, PubMed:20923837). Required for retrograde transport of cargo proteins from endosomes to the trans-Golgi network (TGN); the function seems to require its catalytic activity. Involved in regulation of autop
   1129..1408    +  CDS            TcR (fragment): tetracycline efflux protein; tet; confers resistance to tetracycline
   1409..1457    -  misc_feature   bom (fragment): basis of mobility region from pBR322
   1559..1594    -  CDS            rop (fragment): Rop protein, which maintains plasmids at low copy number; rop
   1689..1793    +  promoter       AmpR promoter: bla
   1794..2654    +  CDS            AmpR: β-lactamase; bla; confers resistance to ampicillin, carbenicillin, and related antibiotics
   2825..3413    +  rep_origin     ori: high-copy-number ColE1/pMB1/pBR322/pUC origin of replication
   3596..3652    +  CDS            lacI (fragment): lac repressor; lacI; The lac repressor binds to the lac operator to inhibit transcription in E. coli. This inhibition can be relieved by adding lactose or isopropyl-β-D-thiogalactopyranoside (IPTG).
   3659..3988    +  promoter       SV40 promoter: SV40 enhancer and early promoter
   4188..4307    +  CDS            gpt (fragment): XGPT_ECOLI - Also known as gpp, gxu. Experimental evidence at protein level: Swiss-Prot protein existence level 1. Purine salvage pathway enzyme that catalyzes the transfer of the ribosyl-5-phosphate group from 5-phospho-alpha-D-ribose 1- diphosphate (PRPP) to the N9 position of the 6-oxopurines guanine and xanthine to form the corresponding ribonucleotides GMP (guanosine 5'- monophosphate) and XMP (xanthosine 5'-monophosphate), with the release of PPi. To a lesser extent, also acts on hypoxanthine (PubMed:9100006, PubMed:3886014). Does not ribophosphorylate adenine (PubMed:3886014). From Esch
   4307..4642    +  CDS            gpt (fragment): XGPT_ECOLI - Also known as gpp, gxu. Experimental evidence at protein level: Swiss-Prot protein existence level 1. Purine salvage pathway enzyme that catalyzes the transfer of the ribosyl-5-phosphate group from 5-phospho-alpha-D-ribose 1- diphosphate (PRPP) to the N9 position of the 6-oxopurines guanine and xanthine to form the corresponding ribonucleotides GMP (guanosine 5'- monophosphate) and XMP (xanthosine 5'-monophosphate), with the release of PPi. To a lesser extent, also acts on hypoxanthine (PubMed:9100006, PubMed:3886014). Does not ribophosphorylate adenine (PubMed:3886014). From Esch
   4737..5042    +  CDS            frsA (fragment): FRSA_ECOLI - Also known as yafA. Experimental evidence at protein level: Swiss-Prot protein existence level 1. Catalyzes the hydrolysis of esters (PubMed:15808744). Displays esterase activity toward pNP-butyrate (PubMed:15808744). May stimulate mixed-acid fermentation by acting as a fermentation/respiration switch that down-regulates respiration and up- regulates fermentation rates (PubMed:15169777). From Escherichia coli (strain K12).
   5046..5120    +  CDS            small t antigen (fragment): SV40 (simian virus 40) small t antigen
   5122..5187    +  intron         small t intron: SV40 (simian virus 40) small t antigen intron
   5317..5337    +  CDS            SV40 NLS: nuclear localization signal of SV40 (simian virus 40) large T antigen
   5656..5739    +  CDS            large T antigen (fragment): large T antigen from SV40 (simian virus 40)
   5762..5896    +  polyA_signal   SV40 poly(A) signal: SV40 polyadenylation signal
   6063..6392    +  CDS            nef (fragment): NEF_HV1BR - Experimental evidence at protein level: Swiss-Prot protein existence level 1. Extracellular Nef protein targets CD4(+) T-lymphocytes for apoptosis by interacting with CXCR4 surface receptors (PubMed:14990729). From Human immunodeficiency virus type 1 group M subtype B (isolate BRU/LAI) (HIV-1).
   6440..6697    +  LTR            5' LTR (truncated): truncated 5' long terminal repeat (LTR) from HIV-1
   6744..6869    +  misc_feature   HIV-1 Ψ: packaging signal of human immunodeficiency virus type 1
   6853..7216    +  CDS            HIV-1 gag (fragment): gag protein from human immunodeficiency virus 1; gag
   7362..7595    +  misc_feature   RRE: The Rev response element (RRE) of HIV-1 allows for Rev-dependent mRNA export from the nucleus to the cytoplasm.
   7972..8072    +  CDS            Rev (fragment): human immunodeficiency virus 1 (HIV-1) Rev protein; rev; enhances nuclear export of unspliced and incompletely spliced viral mRNAs
   8117..8234    +  misc_feature   cPPT/CTS: central polypurine tract and central termination sequence of HIV-1
   8293..8596    +  enhancer       CMV enhancer: human cytomegalovirus immediate early enhancer
   8597..8800    +  promoter       CMV promoter: human cytomegalovirus (CMV) immediate early promoter
   8895..13277   +  CDS            ATP10B: AT10B_HUMAN - Also known as ATPVB, KIAA0715. Experimental evidence at protein level: Swiss-Prot protein existence level 1. Catalytic component of a P4-ATPase flippase complex, which catalyzes the hydrolysis of ATP coupled to the transport of glucosylceramide (GlcCer) from the outer to the inner leaflet of lysosome membranes. Plays an important role in the maintenance of lysosome membrane integrity and function in cortical neurons. From Homo sapiens (Human).
  13297..13321   -  protein_bind   attB2: mutant version of attB; recombination site for the Gateway® BP reaction BP Clonase™
  13335..14054   +  CDS            EmGFP: Emerald GFP mammalian codon-optimized
  14184..14646   +  misc_feature   IRES: internal ribosome entry site (IRES) of the encephalomyocarditis virus (EMCV)
  14654..15250   +  CDS            PuroR: puromycin N-acetyltransferase; pac from Streptomyces alboniger; confers resistance to puromycin
  15270..15858   +  misc_feature   WPRE: woodchuck hepatitis virus posttranscriptional regulatory element
  15879..15983   +  CDS            nef (fragment): NEF_HV1LA - Experimental evidence at protein level: Swiss-Prot protein existence level 1. Extracellular Nef protein targets CD4(+) T-lymphocytes for apoptosis by interacting with CXCR4 surface receptors. From Human immunodeficiency virus type 1 group M subtype B (isolate Lai) (HIV-1).
  16028..16208   +  LTR            5' LTR (truncated): truncated 5' long terminal repeat (LTR) from HIV-1
