[The description below was written by a language model from this plasmid's Addgene catalogue record and pLannotate feature annotations shown in this document.]
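Description:
pLenti HsATP10B - EmGFP is an HIV-1-based lentiviral transfer plasmid of about 16.5 kb, used to produce lentiviral vectors that express wild-type human ATP10B fused at its C terminus to Emerald GFP. It is propagated in E. coli through a ColE1/pUC-type origin and selected with ampicillin via the bla gene. The bacterial backbone also carries remnants of earlier vector lineages: fragments of the tetracycline resistance gene, bom, rop and lacI, and an SV40 promoter-driven gpt cassette with the SV40 small t intron and polyadenylation signal. These lie outside the region packaged into virus.

The viral portion runs from an HIV-1 LTR through the Ψ packaging signal with a partial gag sequence, the Rev response element for Rev-dependent nuclear export of the genomic RNA, and the cPPT/CTS, which aids nuclear import of the reverse-transcribed genome. The annotation labels both LTRs as truncated, with the downstream one shorter, but the record does not state whether the vector is self-inactivating. The internal expression cassette uses the CMV enhancer and immediate early promoter to drive the ATP10B coding sequence. A residual Gateway attB2 site sits between ATP10B and the EmGFP reading frame. Downstream, an EMCV IRES allows translation of puromycin N-acetyltransferase from the same transcript, so transduced mammalian cells can be selected with puromycin. A WPRE before the 3' LTR enhances transcript stability and expression.

ATP10B is the catalytic subunit of a P4-ATPase lipid flippase that transports glucosylceramide across lysosomal membranes. The construct allows stable expression and fluorescent localisation of the protein in transduced cells, in keeping with the associated study of ATP10B-mediated cellular lipid uptake.
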