Addgene plasmid #204474: pLenti HsATP10B - EmGFP
Purpose: transfer plasmid for lentiviral vector production expressing Hs ATP10B WT fused with EmGFP
Depositing lab: Veerle Baekelandt. Depositing organization: Katholieke Universiteit Leuven. Publication: The lipid flippase ATP10B enables cellular lipid uptake under stress conditions. Wouters R, Beletchi I, Van den Haute C, Baekelandt V, Martin S, Eggermont J, Vangheluwe P. Biochim Biophys Acta Mol Cell Res. 2024 Feb;1871(2):119652. doi: 10.1016/j.bbamcr.2023.119652. Epub 2023 Dec 11. PubMed 38086447.
Backbone
  Vector backbone: lentiviral transferplasmid
  Backbone manufacturer: Didier Trono
  Backbone size w/o insert (bp): 11402
  Total vector size (bp): 16546
  Vector type: Lentiviral
  Selectable markers: Puromycin
Growth in bacteria
  Bacterial resistance: Ampicillin, 100 μg/mL
  Growth temperature: 37°C
  Growth strain: NEB Stable
  Copy number: Unknown
Gene/Insert 1
  Gene/Insert name: ATP10B
  Species: H. sapiens (human)
  Insert size (bp): 4386
  Entrez Gene: ATP10B (a.k.a. ATPVB)
  Promoter: CMV
  Tag / fusion protein: EmGFP (C terminal on insert)
  Cloning method: Unknown
  Sequencing primers: 5′ CGCAAATGGGCGGTAGGCGTG; 3′ CAGACCTTGCATTCCTTTGG
Gene/Insert 2
  Gene/Insert name: EmGFP
  Insert size (bp): 720
  Promoter: CMV
  Cloning method: Unknown
  Sequencing primers: 5′ CGCAAATGGGCGGTAGGCGTG; 3′ CAGACCTTGCATTCCTTTGG
Terms and licenses: Academic/Nonprofit Terms; Industry Terms: Not Available to Industry
Depositor comments: Please visit https://doi.org/10.1101/2023.06.01.543059 for bioRxiv preprint.
How to cite: pLenti HsATP10B - EmGFP was a gift from Veerle Baekelandt (Addgene plasmid # 204474 ; http://n2t.net/addgene:204474 ; RRID:Addgene_204474)
